>Addgene plasmid #68843 | pOPTN425-577-EGFP | addgene partial sequence | sequence record 137502 | CMV-F 5'-CGCAAATGGGCGGTAGGCGTG-3'
TCAGATCCGCTAGCGCTACCGGTCGCCACCATGGTGAGCAAGGGCGAGGAGCTGTTCACCGGGGTGGTGC
CCATCCTGGTCGAGCTGGACGGCGACGTAAACGGCCACAAGTTCAGCGTGTCCGGCGAGGGCGAGGGCGA
TGCCACCTACGGCAAGCTGACCCTGAAGTTCATCTGCACCACCGGCAAGCTGCCCGTGCCCTGGCCCACC
CTCGTGACCACCCTGACCTACGGCGTGCAGTGCTTCAGCCGCTACCCCGACCACATGAAGCAGCACGACT
TCTTCAAGTCCGCCATGCCCGAAGGCTACGTCCAGGAGCGCACCATCTTCTTCAAGGACGACGGCAACTA
CAAGACCCGCGCCGAGGTGAAGTTCGAGGGCGACACCCTGGTGAACCGCATCGAGCTGAAGGGCATCGAC
TTCAAGGAGGACGGCAACATCCTGGGGCACAAGCTGGAGTACAACTACAACAGCCACAACGTCTATATCA
TGGCCGACAAGCAGAAGAACGGCATCAAGGTGAACTTCAAGATCCGCCACAACATCGAGGACGGCAGCGT
GCAGCTCGCCGACCACTACCAGCAGAACACCCCCATCGGCGACGGCCCCGTGCTGCTGCCCGACAACCAC
TACCTGAGCACCCAGTCCGCCCTGAGCAAAGACCCCAACGAGAAGCGCGATCACATGGTCCTGCTGGAGT
TCGTGACCGCCGCCGGGATCACTCTCGGCATGGACGAGCTGTACAAGTCCGGACTCAGATCTCGAGCTCA
AGCTTCGAATTCAATGGAACTGAGTGAA
