>Addgene plasmid #68843 | pOPTN425-577-EGFP | addgene partial sequence | sequence record 137569 | SV40pA-R 5'-GAAATTTGTGATGCTATTGC-3'
ACAACAATTGCATTCATTTTATGTTTCAGGTTCAGGGGGAGGTGTGGGAGGTTTTTTAAAGCAAGTAAAA
CCTCTACAAATGTGGTATGGCTGATTATGATCAGTTATCTAGATTAAATGATGCAATCCATCACGTGAAT
CTGTAACGTGTCTATGTCAGGCAGAACCTCTCCACACTTGGGGCAGGAATGAATCGGAATATTCCGCTGT
TGCCGCCAGTCCCTGTCCTCAGCTCCTCTTTGAACAAGGTAAGCCTGCTGGTCAGAGTCACTTGTTCTCG
CCCCATGACGACTCTGCATCTCCATCAAGGACTGCCTGCCTCCGTCTTCGAAAGCATCATTCTCTTTCAG
CAGAACTGCCAGCTGCAATGCCAGTTGCTCCTTTTCCTCATGAATTTTCTCTCTCGCTGCTCTTTCAGCA
TGAAAATCAGAACAGTAAACTTCCATCTGAGCCCTGAGGATGGTCATGGTTTCCAGGTCCTCTTCCTGCT
TGGCAATGGTTTGCTTCATTTCATCCATTTGCAGCTGTTTGGAAGCCAGAGCCTTCTCTGCCAGTTCCAG
TTTTTCACTCAGTTCCATTGAATTCGAAGCTTGAGCTCGAGATCTGAGTCCGGACTTGTACAGCTCGTCC
ATGCCGAGAGTGATCCCGGCGGCGGTCACGAACTCCAGCAGGACCATGTGATCGCGCTTCTCGTTGGGGT
CTTTGCTCAGGGCGGACTGGGTGCTCAGGTAGTGGTTGTCGGGCAGCAGCACGGG
