[The description below was written by a language model from this plasmid's Addgene catalogue record.]
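Description:
pOPTN425-577-EGFP is a mammalian expression plasmid built on the Clontech pEGFP-N1 backbone (4733 bp without insert). It carries a truncated fragment of human optineurin (OPTN) fused in frame to EGFP. The insert encodes only amino acids 425–577 of the protein, so it is a deletion construct that retains the C-terminal portion of optineurin and lacks everything upstream. The fragment was cloned between the EcoRI and BamHI sites of the multiple cloning site, and both sites remain intact. This places the fragment downstream of the CMV immediate-early promoter and upstream of the backbone-encoded EGFP, so the fluorescent protein sits at the C terminus of the fusion. CMV drives strong constitutive transcription in most transfected mammalian cell types, and the EGFP tag lets the expression and subcellular distribution of the fragment be followed directly by fluorescence.

The plasmid is maintained at high copy in E. coli under kanamycin selection. The record also lists neomycin resistance as a selectable marker, which allows G418 selection of stably transfected mammalian cells. In pEGFP-N1-type vectors a single Kan/Neo cassette normally provides both resistances. No feature table accompanies the record, so the origin of replication, polyadenylation signals and other backbone elements are not itemised here.

The construct belongs to a series made to study the effects of mutations and deletions in the human optineurin gene. It is meant to be compared with the full-length wild-type fusion, pOPTN-EGFP, to work out which regions of the protein account for its cellular behaviour. OPTN's gene aliases include glaucoma- and ALS-associated locus names.
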