Addgene plasmid #68843: pOPTN425-577-EGFP
Purpose: deleted OPTN was inserted into pEGFP-N1 backbone
Depositing lab: Beatrice Yue. Publication: Effects of mutations and deletions in the human optineurin gene. Turturro S, Shen X, Shyam R, Yue BY, Ying H. Springerplus. 2014 Feb 19;3:99. doi: 10.1186/2193-1801-3-99. eCollection 2014. 845 PubMed 24683533.
Backbone
  Vector backbone: pEGFP-N1
  Backbone manufacturer: Clontech
  Backbone size w/o insert (bp): 4733
  Vector type: Mammalian Expression
  Selectable markers: Neomycin (select with G418)
Growth in bacteria
  Bacterial resistance: Kanamycin, 50 μg/mL
  Growth temperature: 37°C
  Growth strain: DH5alpha
  Copy number: High Copy
Gene/Insert
  Gene/Insert name: optineurin (alt name: OPTN)
  Species: H. sapiens (human)
  Mutation: aa 425-577 only
  Entrez Gene: OPTN (a.k.a. ALS12, FIP2, GLC1E, HIP7, HYPL, NRP, TFIIIA-INTP)
  Promoter: CMV
  Tag / fusion protein: EGFP (C terminal on backbone)
  Cloning method: Restriction Enzyme; 5′ cloning site EcoRI (not destroyed); 3′ cloning site BamHI (not destroyed)
  Sequencing primers: 5′ CMV-F; 3′ EGFP-N
Terms and licenses: Academic/Nonprofit Terms; Industry Terms: Not Available to Industry
Depositor comments: Wild type construct is pOPTN-EGFP (Plasmid #27052)
How to cite: pOPTN425-577-EGFP was a gift from Beatrice Yue (Addgene plasmid # 68843 ; http://n2t.net/addgene:68843 ; RRID:Addgene_68843)
